>Addgene plasmid #18210 | T4 Lysozyme I3M | addgene partial sequence | sequence record 23997 | 3primeUP
TNCTGAAAAGCCCGCTCATTAGGCGGGCTCAGATCTGCTCATGTTTGACAGCTTATCATCGATAAGCTTC
GGCAATAAATTCTTGATATGTTTTCATATGTTTCCTTTAAATATTTTAATTAGTAATTGTCTATTCAAGT
AATTGTGAATATACTATCACAATTCCAAGAGAAAGTAAACAGCTTTATAGATTTTTATACGCGTCCCAAG
TGCCAGTTCTAAACGTTGTAATGACTCGTTTTGCGCGATTAGGTGTTTGATTATACCATCTACTTTTAGC
TAAGTTAACTGCTGCTTCATCCCAGCGTTTTTGTTGAAGCATACGTAAAGAGTTAGTAAATCCTGCCACA
CCGGTTTCTCCCATTTGGAAAACCATATTAATCAATGCACAGCGACGAACCGCATCAAGAGAATCATAAA
CCGGTTTTAATTTAGCATTTCTCAGAATTCCGCGAACAGCAGCATCAACATCCTGATTAAAGAGTTTTTC
AGCCTCATCTTTTGTAATTACACCATTGCAATTACGCCCAATAGCTTTATCTAATTCAGATTTAGCAGCA
TTAAGTGATGGACTTTTTGTAAGCAAATGACCGATGCCAATAGTGTAATAGCCTTCTGTGTCTTTATAGA
TTTTAAGTCTAAGACCTTCATCTATACGTAACATTTCAAACATATTCATAATACCTCCTAAGCATCGATG
GATCCTGTTTCCTGTGTGAAATTGTTATCCGCTCACAATTCCACACATTATACGAGCCGATGATAATTGT
CACAGGGGATGGGGAGTAGCCACGNATGTGANCCGTATCAGGNCATACTGTTCCGGGTGAATGTANCGCN
CC
