[The description below was written by a language model from this plasmid's Addgene catalogue record.]
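Description:
T4 Lysozyme I3M is a bacterial expression plasmid built on the pHS1403 backbone (about 5 kb without insert) that carries the bacteriophage T4 lysozyme gene, the product of phage gene e, with a single amino-acid substitution replacing isoleucine 3 with methionine. The insert is roughly 600 bp and sits between BamHI and HindIII sites, both of which were preserved during cloning, so the fragment can be excised or swapped. According to the depositor's notes, the BamHI site lies 27 bp from the start codon and the HindIII site 115 bp from the stop codon, meaning the cloned fragment includes short flanking untranslated stretches on either side of the coding region. The plasmid is maintained at high copy number in standard E. coli cloning strains and is selected with ampicillin.

The record does not state which promoter drives expression, what origin of replication the backbone uses, or whether any affinity or epitope tags are present, and no feature table is supplied to resolve these points. No tags are listed, but this should not be taken as confirmation that the protein is expressed in native form. T4 lysozyme is a small muramidase that degrades the bacterial cell wall and has long served as a model protein for studying folding, stability and structure. A point mutant at position 3 is consistent with that kind of work, in which a defined substitution is expressed in bacteria and the purified protein compared with wild type. However, the record itself gives no explicit purpose beyond bacterial expression of the I3M variant.
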