Addgene plasmid #18210: T4 Lysozyme I3M
Depositing lab: Brian Matthews. Depositing organization: University of Oregon.
Backbone
  Vector backbone: pHS1403
  Backbone size w/o insert (bp): 5000
  Vector type: Bacterial Expression
Growth in bacteria
  Bacterial resistance: Ampicillin, 100 μg/mL
  Growth temperature: 37°C
  Growth strain: DH5alpha
  Copy number: High Copy
Gene/Insert
  Gene/Insert name: T4 Lysozyme (alt name: 1013M)
  Species: Bacteriophage T4
  Insert size (bp): 600
  Mutation: I3M
  GenBank ID: NP_049736
  Entrez Gene: e (a.k.a. T4p123)
  Cloning method: Restriction Enzyme; 5′ cloning site BamHI (not destroyed); 3′ cloning site HindIII (not destroyed)
  Sequencing primers: 5′ na; 3′ GGCGTATCACGAGGCCC
Terms and licenses: Academic/Nonprofit Terms; Industry Terms: Not Available to Industry
Depositor comments: The BamHI site is 27 bp from the ATG and the HindIII site is 115 bp from the stop.
How to cite: T4 Lysozyme I3M was a gift from Brian Matthews (Addgene plasmid # 18210 ; http://n2t.net/addgene:18210 ; RRID:Addgene_18210)
